Addgene plasmid #156672: pD649-HAsp-KIR2DS4-Fc(DAPA)-AviTag-6xHis
Purpose: Mammalian expression of cell-surface protein extracellular domain fused to Fc(DAPA)-Avi-6xHis. Protein is secreted from cells.
Depositing lab: Chris Garcia. Depositing organization: Stanford University. Publication: A Human IgSF Cell-Surface Interactome Reveals a Complex Network of Protein-Protein Interactions. Wojtowicz WM, Vielmetter J, Fernandes RA, Siepe DH, Eastman CL, Chisholm GB, Cox S, Klock H, Anderson PW, Rue SM, Miller JJ, Glaser SM, Bragstad ML, Vance J, Lam AW, Lesley SA, Zinn K, Garcia KC. Cell. 2020 Aug 20;182(4):1027-1043.e17. doi: 10.1016/j.cell.2020.07.025. PubMed 32822567.
Backbone
  Vector backbone: pD649
  Backbone size w/o insert (bp): 6106
  Vector type: Mammalian Expression
Growth in bacteria
  Bacterial resistance: Ampicillin, 100 μg/mL
  Growth temperature: 37°C
  Growth strain: DH5alpha
  Copy number: High Copy
Gene/Insert
  Gene/Insert name: KIR2DS4 (alt name: KI2S4)
  Species: H. sapiens (human)
  Insert size (bp): 672
  Mutation: Fc region of human IgG contains D265A and P329A mutations (DAPA)
  Entrez Gene: KIR2DS4 (a.k.a. CD158I, KIR-2DS4, KIR1D, KIR412, KKA3, NKAT-8, NKAT8)
  Promoter: CMV/SP6
  Tag / fusion protein: Fc(DAPA)-AviTag-6xHis (C terminal on backbone)
  Cloning method: Restriction Enzyme; 5′ cloning site GCGGCCGC (not destroyed); 3′ cloning site GGCGCGCC (not destroyed)
  Sequencing primers: 5′ ATTTAGGTGACACTATAG; 3′ CACGTACCAGTTGAACTTCACC
Resource information
  A portion of this plasmid was derived from a plasmid made by: synthesis by ThermoFisher
Terms and licenses: Academic/Nonprofit Terms; Industry Terms: Not Available to Industry
Depositor comments: Some plasmids in this collection may have an IS4-like element ISVsa5 family transposase upstream of the CMV promoter.
How to cite: pD649-HAsp-KIR2DS4-Fc(DAPA)-AviTag-6xHis was a gift from Chris Garcia (Addgene plasmid # 156672 ; http://n2t.net/addgene:156672 ; RRID:Addgene_156672)
