[The description below was written by a language model from this plasmid's Addgene catalogue record and pLannotate feature annotations shown in this document.]
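Description:
pD649-HAsp-KIR2DS4-Fc(DAPA)-AviTag-6xHis is a mammalian expression plasmid of about 6.8 kb, built on the pD649 backbone, for producing the extracellular domain of the human natural killer cell receptor KIR2DS4 as a secreted Fc fusion protein. It is propagated in E. coli at high copy from a ColE1/pUC-type origin under ampicillin selection (β-lactamase). A few short annotated fragments (KanR, lacZα, rrnB T2, f1 ori) appear to be backbone remnants rather than functional parts.

Expression is driven by the CMV immediate-early enhancer and promoter, followed by a fragment of CMV intron A and an SP6 promoter, which could also serve for in vitro transcription. The reading frame opens with a signal peptide that directs the product into the secretory pathway. The plasmid name calls it an HA signal peptide, whereas the annotation matched only a partial IgH signal sequence. Next comes the KIR2DS4 ectodomain, cloned between retained NotI and AscI sites, then a human IgG1 Fc region carrying the D265A and P329A (DAPA) substitutions, which are generally used to reduce Fc effector binding. According to the catalogue record, the fusion ends with an AviTag for site-specific biotinylation and a 6xHis tag for affinity purification, although these small tags are not annotated in the feature table. A bGH polyadenylation signal terminates the transcript.

A separate SV40 promoter/EM7 cassette carries a puromycin resistance gene with an SV40 poly(A) signal, which would allow selection of transfected mammalian cells. The plasmid belongs to a collection used to map interactions among human IgSF cell-surface proteins. The depositor notes that some members of the collection may carry an IS4-like transposase insertion upstream of the CMV promoter, but none is annotated here.
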