Features (pLannotate 1.2.2; 21 found; start..end, strand, type, name):
    108..132     -  CDS            KanR (fragment): aminoglycoside phosphotransferase; aph(3')-Ia; confers resistance to kanamycin
    243..831     +  rep_origin     ori: high-copy-number ColE1/pMB1/pBR322/pUC origin of replication
   1056..1073    +  terminator     rrnB T2 terminator (fragment): transcription terminator T2 from the E. coli rrnB gene
   1098..1117    -  CDS            lacZα (fragment): LacZα fragment of β-galactosidase; lacZ fragment
   1573..1589    +  protein_bind   lac operator: The lac repressor binds to the lac operator to inhibit transcription in E. coli. This inhibition can be relieved by adding lactose or isopropyl-β-D-thiogalactopyranoside (IPTG). lac repressor encoded by lacI
   1832..2135    +  enhancer       CMV enhancer: human cytomegalovirus immediate early enhancer
   2136..2339    +  promoter       CMV promoter: human cytomegalovirus (CMV) immediate early promoter
   2475..2518    +  intron         CMV intron (fragment): modified intron A from human cytomegalovirus
   2570..2588    +  promoter       SP6 promoter: promoter for bacteriophage SP6 RNA polymerase
   2592..2629    +  CDS            IgH signal sequence (fragment): signal sequence from the mouse immunoglobulin heavy chain variable region
   2711..3409    +  CDS            KIR2DS4 (fragment): KI2S4_HUMAN - Also known as CD158I, KKA3, NKAT8. Experimental evidence at protein level: Swiss-Prot protein existence level 1. Receptor on natural killer (NK) cells for HLA-C alleles. Does not inhibit the activity of NK cells. From Homo sapiens (Human).
   3425..4102    +  CDS            IGHG1 (fragment): IGHG1_HUMAN - Experimental evidence at protein level: Swiss-Prot protein existence level 1. Constant region of immunoglobulin heavy chains. Immunoglobulins, also known as antibodies, are membrane-bound or secreted glycoproteins produced by B lymphocytes. In the recognition phase of humoral immunity, the membrane-bound immunoglobulins serve as receptors which, upon binding of a specific antigen, trigger the clonal expansion and differentiation of B lymphocytes into immunoglobulins- secreting plasma cells. Secreted immunoglobulins mediate the effector phase of humoral immunity, which results in
   4317..4428    +  polyA_signal   bGH poly(A) signal: bovine growth hormone polyadenylation signal
   4429..4537    +  rep_origin     f1 ori (fragment): f1 bacteriophage origin of replication; arrow indicates direction of (+) strand synthesis
   4551..4880    +  promoter       SV40 promoter: SV40 enhancer and early promoter
   4928..4975    +  promoter       EM7 promoter: synthetic bacterial promoter&nbsp
   4994..5593    +  CDS            PuroR (fragment): puromycin N-acetyltransferase; pac from Streptomyces; confers resistance to puromycin
   5603..5728    +  CDS            ble (fragment): BLE_KLEPN - Experimental evidence at protein level: Swiss-Prot protein existence level 1. Binding protein with a strong affinity to the bleomycin family of antibiotics. Binds to CL990; an antimitotic-antibiotic compound. From Klebsiella pneumoniae.
   5723..5844    +  polyA_signal   SV40 poly(A) signal: SV40 polyadenylation signal
   5897..6757    -  CDS            AmpR: β-lactamase; bla; confers resistance to ampicillin, carbenicillin, and related antibiotics
   6760..78      -  promoter       AmpR promoter (fragment) (across the origin): bla
>Addgene plasmid #156672 | pD649-HAsp-KIR2DS4-Fc(DAPA)-AviTag-6xHis | addgene full sequence | sequence record 433193 | Addgene NGS Result
TTGAAGCATTTATCAGGGTTATTGTCTCATGAGCGGATACATATTTGAATGTATTTAGAAAAATAAACAA
ATAGGGGTCAGTGTTACAACCAATTAACCAATTCTGAACATTATCGCGAGCCCATTTATACCTGAATATG
GCTCATAACACCCCTTGCTCATGACCAAAATCCCTTAACGTGAGTTACGCGCGCGTCGTTCCACTGAGCG
TCAGACCCCGTAGAAAAGATCAAAGGATCTTCTTGAGATCCTTTTTTTCTGCGCGTAATCTGCTGCTTGC
AAACAAAAAAACCACCGCTACCAGCGGTGGTTTGTTTGCCGGATCAAGAGCTACCAACTCTTTTTCCGAA
GGTAACTGGCTTCAGCAGAGCGCAGATACCAAATACTGTTCTTCTAGTGTAGCCGTAGTTAGCCCACCAC
TTCAAGAACTCTGTAGCACCGCCTACATACCTCGCTCTGCTAATCCTGTTACCAGTGGCTGCTGCCAGTG
GCGATAAGTCGTGTCTTACCGGGTTGGACTCAAGACGATAGTTACCGGATAAGGCGCAGCGGTCGGGCTG
AACGGGGGGTTCGTGCACACAGCCCAGCTTGGAGCGAACGACCTACACCGAACTGAGATACCTACAGCGT
GAGCTATGAGAAAGCGCCACGCTTCCCGAAGGGAGAAAGGCGGACAGGTATCCGGTAAGCGGCAGGGTCG
GAACAGGAGAGCGCACGAGGGAGCTTCCAGGGGGAAACGCCTGGTATCTTTATAGTCCTGTCGGGTTTCG
CCACCTCTGACTTGAGCGTCGATTTTTGTGATGCTCGTCAGGGGGGCGGAGCCTATGGAAAAACGCCAGC
AACGCGGCCTTTTTACGGTTCCTGGCCTTTTGCTGGCCTTTTGCTCACATGTTCTTTCCTGCGTTATCCC
CTGATTCTGTGGATAACCGTATTACCGCCTTTGAGTGAGCTGATACCGCTCGCCGCAGCCGAACGACCGA
GCGCAGCGAGTCAGTGAGCGAGGAAGCGGAAGGCGAGAGTAGGGAACTGCCAGGCATCAAACTAAGCAGA
AGGCCCCTGACGGATGGCCTTTTTGCGTTTCTACAAACTCTTTCTGTGTTGTAAAACGACGGCCAGTCTT
AAGCTCGGGCCCCCTGGGCGGTTCTGATAACGAGTAATCGTTAATCCGCAAATAACGTAAAAACCCGCTT
CGGCGGGTTTTTTTATGGGGGGAGTTTAGGGAAAGAGCATTTGTCAGAATATTTAAGGGCGCCTGTCACT
TTGCTTGATATATGAGAATTATTTAACCTTATAAATGAGAAAAAAGCAACGCACTTTAAATAAGATACGT
TGCTTTTTCGATTGATGAACACCTATAATTAAACTATTCATCTATTATTTATGATTTTTTGTATATACAA
TATTTCTAGTTTGTTAAAGAGAATTAAGAAAATAAATCTCGAAAATAATAAAGGGAAAATCAGTTTTTGA
TATCAAAATTATACATGTCAACGATAATACAAAATATAATACAAACTATAAGATGTTATCAGTATTTATT
ATCATTTAGAATAAATTTTGTGTCGCCCTTAATTGTGAGCGGATAACAATTACGAGCTTCATGCACAGTG
GCGTTGACTCAATATTGGCCATTAGCCATATTATTCATTGGTTATATAGCATAAATCAATATTGGCTATT
GGCCATTGCATACGTTGTATCTATATCATAATATGTACATTTATATTGGCTCATGTCCAATATGACCGCC
ATGTTGGCATTGATTATTGACTAGTTATTAATAGTAATCAATTACGGGGTCATTAGTTCATAGCCCATAT
ATGGAGTTCCGCGTTACATAACTTACGGTAAATGGCCCGCCTGGCTGACCGCCCAACGACCCCCGCCCAT
TGACGTCAATAATGACGTATGTTCCCATAGTAACGCCAATAGGGACTTTCCATTGACGTCAATGGGTGGA
GTATTTACGGTAAACTGCCCACTTGGCAGTACATCAAGTGTATCATATGCCAAGTACGCCCCCTATTGAC
GTCAATGACGGTAAATGGCCCGCCTGGCATTATGCCCAGTACATGACCTTATGGGACTTTCCTACTTGGC
AGTACATCTACGTATTAGTCATCGCTATTACCATGGTGATGCGGTTTTGGCAGTACATCAATGGGCGTGG
ATAGCGGTTTGACTCACGGGGATTTCCAAGTCTCCACCCCATTGACGTCAATGGGAGTTTGTTTTGGCAC
CAAAATCAACGGGACTTTCCAAAATGTCGTAACAACTCCGCCCCATTGACGCAAATGGGCGGTAGGCGTG
TACGGTGGGAGGTCTATATAAGCAGAGCTCGTTTAGTGAACCGTCAGATCGCCTGGAGACGCCATCCACG
CTGTTTTGACCTCCATAGAAGACACCGGGACCGATCCAGCCTCCGCGGCCGGGAACGGTGCATTGGAACG
CGGATTCCCCGTGCCAAGAGTGACGTAAGTACCGCCTATAGAGTCTATAGGCCCACCCCCTTGGCTTCGT
TAGAACGCGGCTACAATTAATACATAACCTTATGTATCATACACATACGATTTAGGTGACACTATAGAAT
AACATCCACTTTGCCTTTCTCTCCACAGGTGTCCACTCCCAGGTCCAACTGCACCTCGGTTCTATCGAAA
ACGCGCCTGCTAGCGCCACCATGAAGACCATCATTGCCCTGAGCTACATCTTCTGCCTGGTGTTCGCTGC
GGCCGCCCAAGAAGGCGTGCACAGAAAGCCATCTTTTCTGGCCCTGCCTGGCCACCTGGTCAAGAGCGAA
GAAACCGTGATCCTGCAGTGTTGGAGCGACGTGATGTTCGAGCACTTCCTGCTGCACAGAGAGGGCAAGT
TCAACAACACCCTGCACCTGATCGGAGAGCACCACGATGGCGTGTCCAAGGCCAATTTCAGCATCGGCCC
TATGATGCCTGTGCTGGCCGGCACATACAGATGTTACGGCTCTGTGCCTCACAGCCCCTATCAGCTGTCT
GCCCCTAGCGATCCCCTGGACATGGTCATCATCGGCCTGTACGAGAAGCCTTCTCTGAGTGCCCAGCCTG
GACCTACAGTGCAGGCTGGCGAAAATGTGACCCTGAGCTGTAGCAGCCGGTCCAGCTACGATATGTACCA
CCTGAGTAGAGAGGGCGAAGCCCACGAAAGACGACTGCCTGCTGTGCGGAGCATCAATGGCACCTTCCAG
GCCGATTTTCCACTGGGACCTGCCACACACGGCGGCACCTATAGATGCTTCGGCAGCTTCAGAGATGCCC
CTTACGAGTGGTCCAACAGCAGCGATCCTCTGCTGGTGTCTGTGACCGGCAATCCCAGCAATAGCTGGCC
TTCTCCAACCGAGCCTAGCAGCAAGACAGGCAACCCCAGACATCTGCATGGCGCGCCGGGCGGCGACAAG
ACCCACACCTGCCCCCCCTGCCCAGCTCCAGAACTGCTGGGAGGGCCTTCCGTGTTCCTGTTCCCCCCCA
AGCCCAAGGACACCCTGATGATCAGCAGGACCCCCGAGGTGACCTGCGTGGTGGTGGCCGTGTCCCACGA
GGACCCAGAGGTGAAGTTCAACTGGTACGTGGACGGCGTGGAGGTGCACAACGCCAAGACCAAGCCCAGA
GAGGAGCAGTACAACAGCACCTACAGGGTGGTGTCCGTGCTGACCGTGCTGCACCAGGACTGGCTGAACG
GCAAAGAATACAAGTGCAAAGTCTCCAACAAGGCCCTGGCTGCCCCAATCGAAAAGACAATCAGCAAGGC
CAAGGGCCAGCCACGGGAGCCCCAGGTGTACACCCTGCCCCCCAGCCGGGAGGAGATGACCAAGAACCAG
GTGTCCCTGACCTGTCTGGTGAAGGGCTTCTACCCCAGCGATATCGCCGTGGAGTGGGAGAGCAACGGCC
AGCCCGAGAACAACTACAAGACCACCCCCCCAGTGCTGGACAGCGACGGCAGCTTCTTCCTGTACAGCAA
GCTGACCGTGGACAAGTCCAGGTGGCAGCAGGGCAACGTGTTCAGCTGCAGCGTGATGCACGAGGCCCTG
CACAACCACTACACCCAGAAGTCCCTGAGCCTGAGCCCCGGCGGCAGCGGTCTTAATGATATTTTCGAGG
CTCAGAAGATTGAGTGGCATGAACACCACCACCATCACCACTAAGGCCGGCCTGTAGTCACTGGCACAAC
GCGTTACCCGGTAAGCCAATCGGGTATACACGGTCGTCATACTGCAGACAGGGTTCTTCTACTTTGCAAG
ATAGTCTTGAGTAGTAAAATAAATAGATAGAGAAAATCAGCCTCGACTGTGCCTTCTAGTTGCCAGCCAT
CTGTTGTTTGCCCCTCCCCCGTGCCTTCCTTGACCCTGGAAGGTGCCACTCCCACTGTCCTTTCCTAATA
AAATGAGGAAATTGCATCACAACACTCAACCCTATCTCGGTCTATTCTTTTGATTTATAAGGGATTTTGC
CGATTTCGGCCTATTGGTTAAAAAATGAGCTGATTTAACAAAAATTTAACGCGAATTAATTCTGTGGAAT
GTGTGTCAGTTAGGGTGTGGAAAGTCCCCAGGCTCCCCAGCAGGCAGAAGTATGCAAAGCATGCATCTCA
ATTAGTCAGCAACCAGGTGTGGAAAGTCCCCAGGCTCCCCAGCAGGCAGAAGTATGCAAAGCATGCATCT
CAATTAGTCAGCAACCATAGTCCCGCCCCTAACTCCGCCCATCCCGCCCCTAACTCCGCCCAGTTCCGCC
CATTCTCCGCCCCATGGCTGACTAATTTTTTTTATTTATGCAGAGGCCGAGGCCGCCTCTGCCTCTGAGC
TATTCCAGAAGTAGTGAGGAGGCTTTTTTGGAGGCCTAGGCTTTTGCAAAAAGCTCCCGGGAGCTTGTAT
ATCCATTTTCGGATCTGATCAGCACGTGTTGACAATTAATCATCGGCATAGTATATCGGCATAGTATAAT
ACGACAAGGTGAGGAACTAAACCATGACCGAGTACAAGCCCACGGTGCGCCTCGCCACCCGCGACGACGT
CCCCAGGGCCGTACGCACCCTCGCCGCCGCGTTCGCCGACTACCCCGCCACGCGCCACACCGTCGATCCG
GACCGCCACATCGAGCGGGTCACCGAGCTGCAAGAACTCTTCCTCACGCGCGTCGGGCTCGACATCGGCA
AGGTGTGGGTCGCGGACGACGGCGCCGCGGTGGCGGTCTGGACCACGCCGGAGAGCGTCGAAGCGGGGGC
GGTGTTCGCCGAGATCGGCCCGCGCATGGCCGAGTTGAGCGGTTCCCGGCTGGCCGCGCAGCAACAGATG
GAAGGCCTCCTGGCGCCGCACCGGCCCAAGGAGCCCGCGTGGTTCCTGGCCACCGTCGGCGTCTCGCCCG
ACCACCAGGGCAAGGGTCTGGGCAGCGCCGTCGTGCTCCCCGGAGTGGAGGCGGCCGAGCGCGCCGGGGT
GCCCGCCTTCCTGGAGACATCCGCGCCCCGCAACCTCCCCTTCTACGAGCGGCTCGGCTTCACCGTCACC
GCCGACGTCGAGGTGCCCGAAGGACCGCGCACCTGGTGCATGACCCGCAAGCCCGGTGCCTGACACGTGC
TACGAGATTTCGATTCCACCGCCGCCTTCTATGAAAGGTTGGGCTTCGGAATCGTTTTCCGGGACGCCGG
CTGGATGATCCTCCAGCGCGGGGATCTCATGCTGGAGTTCTTCGCCCACCCCAACTTGTTTATTGCAGCT
TATAATGGTTACAAATAAAGCAATAGCATCACAAATTTCACAAATAAAGCATTTTTTTCACTGCATTCTA
GTTGTGGTTTGTCCAAACTCATCAATGTATCTTATCATGTCTGTATACCGTCGACCTCTAGCTAGAGCTT
GGCGTAATCATGGTCATTACCAATGCTTAATCAGTGAGGCACCTATCTCAGCGATCTGTCTATTTCGTTC
ATCCATAGTTGCCTGACTCCCCGTCGTGTAGATAACTACGATACGGGAGGGCTTACCATCTGGCCCCAGC
GCTGCGATGATACCGCGAGAACCACGCTCACCGGCTCCGGATTTATCAGCAATAAACCAGCCAGCCGGAA
GGGCCGAGCGCAGAAGTGGTCCTGCAACTTTATCCGCCTCCATCCAGTCTATTAATTGTTGCCGGGAAGC
TAGAGTAAGTAGTTCGCCAGTTAATAGTTTGCGCAACGTTGTTGCCATCGCTACAGGCATCGTGGTGTCA
CGCTCGTCGTTTGGTATGGCTTCATTCAGCTCCGGTTCCCAACGATCAAGGCGAGTTACATGATCCCCCA
TGTTGTGCAAAAAAGCGGTTAGCTCCTTCGGTCCTCCGATCGTTGTCAGAAGTAAGTTGGCCGCAGTGTT
ATCACTCATGGTTATGGCAGCACTGCATAATTCTCTTACTGTCATGCCATCCGTAAGATGCTTTTCTGTG
ACTGGTGAGTACTCAACCAAGTCATTCTGAGAATAGTGTATGCGGCGACCGAGTTGCTCTTGCCCGGCGT
CAATACGGGATAATACCGCGCCACATAGCAGAACTTTAAAAGTGCTCATCATTGGAAAACGTTCTTCGGG
GCGAAAACTCTCAAGGATCTTACCGCTGTTGAGATCCAGTTCGATGTAACCCACTCGTGCACCCAACTGA
TCTTCAGCATCTTTTACTTTCACCAGCGTTTCTGGGTGAGCAAAAACAGGAAGGCAAAATGCCGCAAAAA
AGGGAATAAGGGCGACACGGAAATGTTGAATACTCATATTCTTCCTTTTTCAATATTA
