>Addgene plasmid #156672 | pD649-HAsp-KIR2DS4-Fc(DAPA)-AviTag-6xHis | depositor partial sequence | sequence record 302454 | insert (extracellular domain)
CAAGAAGGCGTGCACAGAAAGCCATCTTTTCTGGCCCTGCCTGGCCACCTGGTCAAGAGCGAAGAAACCG
TGATCCTGCAGTGTTGGAGCGACGTGATGTTCGAGCACTTCCTGCTGCACAGAGAGGGCAAGTTCAACAA
CACCCTGCACCTGATCGGAGAGCACCACGATGGCGTGTCCAAGGCCAATTTCAGCATCGGCCCTATGATG
CCTGTGCTGGCCGGCACATACAGATGTTACGGCTCTGTGCCTCACAGCCCCTATCAGCTGTCTGCCCCTA
GCGATCCCCTGGACATGGTCATCATCGGCCTGTACGAGAAGCCTTCTCTGAGTGCCCAGCCTGGACCTAC
AGTGCAGGCTGGCGAAAATGTGACCCTGAGCTGTAGCAGCCGGTCCAGCTACGATATGTACCACCTGAGT
AGAGAGGGCGAAGCCCACGAAAGACGACTGCCTGCTGTGCGGAGCATCAATGGCACCTTCCAGGCCGATT
TTCCACTGGGACCTGCCACACACGGCGGCACCTATAGATGCTTCGGCAGCTTCAGAGATGCCCCTTACGA
GTGGTCCAACAGCAGCGATCCTCTGCTGGTGTCTGTGACCGGCAATCCCAGCAATAGCTGGCCTTCTCCA
ACCGAGCCTAGCAGCAAGACAGGCAACCCCAGACATCTGCAT
